Addgene plasmid #19854: psiCHECK ENPP5 3'UTR
Depositing lab: Thomas Tuschl. Depositing organization: Rockefeller University. Publication: Molecular characterization of human Argonaute-containing ribonucleoprotein complexes and their bound target mRNAs. Landthaler M, Gaidatzis D, Rothballer A, Chen PY, Soll SJ, Dinic L, Ojo T, Hafner M, Zavolan M, Tuschl T. RNA. 2008 Dec;14(12):2580-96. doi: 10.1261/rna.1351608. Epub 2008 Oct 31. PubMed 18978028.
Backbone
  Vector backbone: psiCHECK-2
  Backbone manufacturer: Promega
  Backbone size w/o insert (bp): 6249
  Vector type: Mammalian Expression
Growth in bacteria
  Bacterial resistance: Ampicillin, 100 μg/mL
  Growth temperature: 37°C
  Growth strain: DH5alpha
  Copy number: High Copy
Gene/Insert
  Gene/Insert name: ENPP5 3'UTR (alt name: ENPP5)
  Species: H. sapiens (human)
  Insert size (bp): 1294
  GenBank ID: NM_021572
  Entrez Gene: ENPP5 (a.k.a. NPP-5, NPP5)
  Cloning method: Restriction Enzyme; 5′ cloning site XhoI (not destroyed); 3′ cloning site NotI (not destroyed)
  Sequencing primers: 5′ GTACATCAAGAGCTTCGTGG; 3′ AAGACTCATTTAGATCCTCACAC
Terms and licenses: Academic/Nonprofit Terms; Industry Terms: Not Available to Industry
Depositor comments: There are small differences between author's sequence and Addgene sequence. Depositor is aware of the changes. These changes in the sequence do not affect the function of the construct.
How to cite: psiCHECK ENPP5 3'UTR was a gift from Thomas Tuschl (Addgene plasmid # 19854 ; http://n2t.net/addgene:19854 ; RRID:Addgene_19854)
