[The description below was written by a language model from this plasmid's Addgene catalogue record and pLannotate feature annotations shown in this document.]
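Description:
psiCHECK ENPP5 3'UTR is a dual-luciferase reporter plasmid for mammalian cells, built on the Promega psiCHECK-2 backbone and carrying the 3' untranslated region of human ENPP5 as a roughly 1.3 kb insert. It is propagated in E. coli as a high-copy plasmid through its ColE1/pUC-type origin and is selected with ampicillin via the β-lactamase gene and its native promoter. The depositor's full sequence is about 7.5 kb, consistent with the stated backbone plus insert.

The plasmid contains two independent reporter cassettes. In the first, the SV40 enhancer/early promoter, followed by a chimeric β-globin/immunoglobulin intron that improves expression, drives human codon-optimized Renilla luciferase (hRluc). A T7 promoter just upstream of the coding sequence also permits in vitro transcription. The ENPP5 3'UTR was cloned between XhoI and NotI sites, both retained. It is not annotated in the feature table, but it corresponds to the unannotated gap between the end of hRluc and the synthetic poly(A) signal. The Renilla transcript therefore carries the ENPP5 3'UTR, and any regulation acting through that region changes Renilla output. The second cassette expresses firefly luciferase (luc+) from the HSV thymidine kinase promoter with an SV40 poly(A) signal, providing an internal control on the same plasmid for normalizing transfection efficiency.

Reporters of this design are typically used to test whether a 3'UTR mediates post-transcriptional repression, for example by microRNAs. This fits the associated study of human Argonaute-containing ribonucleoprotein complexes and their bound target mRNAs. The depositor notes small sequence differences between the author and repository sequences that do not affect function.
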