Features (pLannotate 1.2.2; 12 found; start..end, strand, type, name):
     62..419     +  promoter       SV40 promoter: SV40 enhancer and early promoter
    489..621     +  intron         chimeric intron: chimera between introns from human β-globin and immunoglobulin heavy chain genes
    666..684     +  promoter       T7 promoter: promoter for bacteriophage T7 RNA polymerase
    694..1629    +  CDS            hRluc: Renilla luciferase human codon-optimized
   2958..3006    +  polyA_signal   poly(A) signal: synthetic polyadenylation signal
   3015..3766    +  promoter       HSV TK promoter: herpes simplex virus thymidine kinase promoter
   3802..5454    +  CDS            luciferase: firefly luciferase; luc+; enhanced luc+ version of the luciferase gene AAS38485.1 42718124.0
   5498..5619    -  polyA_signal   SV40 poly(A) signal: SV40 polyadenylation signal
   5642..5710    -  CDS            large T antigen (fragment): large T antigen from SV40 (simian virus 40)
   5752..5856    +  promoter       AmpR promoter: bla
   5857..6717    +  CDS            AmpR: β-lactamase; bla; confers resistance to ampicillin, carbenicillin, and related antibiotics
   6888..7476    +  rep_origin     ori: high-copy-number ColE1/pMB1/pBR322/pUC origin of replication
>Addgene plasmid #19854 | psiCHECK ENPP5 3'UTR | depositor full sequence | sequence record 9380 | Author sequence
AGATCTGCGCAGCACCATGGCCTGAAATAACCTCTGAAAGAGGAACTTGGTTAGGTACCTTCTGAGGCGG
AAAGAACCAGCTGTGGAATGTGTGTCAGTTAGGGTGTGGAAAGTCCCCAGGCTCCCCAGCAGGCAGAAGT
ATGCAAAGCATGCATCTCAATTAGTCAGCAACCAGGTGTGGAAAGTCCCCAGGCTCCCCAGCAGGCAGAA
GTATGCAAAGCATGCATCTCAATTAGTCAGCAACCATAGTCCCGCCCCTAACTCCGCCCATCCCGCCCCT
AACTCCGCCCAGTTCCGCCCATTCTCCGCCCCATGGCTGACTAATTTTTTTTATTTATGCAGAGGCCGAG
GCCGCCTCGGCCTCTGAGCTATTCCAGAAGTAGTGAGGAGGCTTTTTTGGAGGCCTAGGCTTTTGCAAAA
AGCTTGATTCTTCTGACACAACAGTCTCGAACTTAAGCTGCAGAAGTTGGTCGTGAGGCACTGGGCAGGT
AAGTATCAAGGTTACAAGACAGGTTTAAGGAGACCAATAGAAACTGGGCTTGTCGAGACAGAGAAGACTC
TTGCGTTTCTGATAGGCACCTATTGGTCTTACTGACATCCACTTTGCCTTTCTCTCCACAGGTGTCCACT
CCCAGTTCAATTACAGCTCTTAAGGCTAGAGTACTTAATACGACTCACTATAGGCTAGCCACCATGGCTT
CCAAGGTGTACGACCCCGAGCAACGCAAACGCATGATCACTGGGCCTCAGTGGTGGGCTCGCTGCAAGCA
AATGAACGTGCTGGACTCCTTCATCAACTACTATGATTCCGAGAAGCACGCCGAGAACGCCGTGATTTTT
CTGCATGGTAACGCTGCCTCCAGCTACCTGTGGAGGCACGTCGTGCCTCACATCGAGCCCGTGGCTAGAT
GCATCATCCCTGATCTGATCGGAATGGGTAAGTCCGGCAAGAGCGGGAATGGCTCATATCGCCTCCTGGA
TCACTACAAGTACCTCACCGCTTGGTTCGAGCTGCTGAACCTTCCAAAGAAAATCATCTTTGTGGGCCAC
GACTGGGGGGCTTGTCTGGCCTTTCACTACTCCTACGAGCACCAAGACAAGATCAAGGCCATCGTCCATG
CTGAGAGTGTCGTGGACGTGATCGAGTCCTGGGACGAGTGGCCTGACATCGAGGAGGATATCGCCCTGAT
CAAGAGCGAAGAGGGCGAGAAAATGGTGCTTGAGAATAACTTCTTCGTCGAGACCATGCTCCCAAGCAAG
ATCATGCGGAAACTGGAGCCTGAGGAGTTCGCTGCCTACCTGGAGCCATTCAAGGAGAAGGGCGAGGTTA
GACGGCCTACCCTCTCCTGGCCTCGCGAGATCCCTCTCGTTAAGGGAGGCAAGCCCGACGTCGTCCAGAT
TGTCCGCAACTACAACGCCTACCTTCGGGCCAGCGACGATCTGCCTAAGATGTTCATCGAGTCCGACCCT
GGGTTCTTTTCCAACGCTATTGTCGAGGGAGCTAAGAAGTTCCCTAACACCGAGTTCGTGAAGGTGAAGG
GCCTCCACTTCAGCCAGGAGGACGCTCCAGATGAAATGGGTAAGTACATCAAGAGCTTCGTGGAGCGCGT
GCTGAAGAACGAGCAGTAATTCTAGGCGATCGCTCGAGAGATATGCATGCTGAAATAGCTCAACCATTAT
TACAAGCCTAATGTTACTTTGAAGTGGATTTGCATATTGAAGTGGAGATTCCATAATTATGTCAGTGTTT
AAAGGTTTCAAATTCTGGGAAACCAGTTCCAAACATTTGCAGAAACCATTAAGCAGTTACATATTTAGGT
ATACACACACACACACACACACATACACACACACGGACCAAAATACTTACACCTGCAAAGGAATAAAGAT
GTGAGAGTATGTCTCCATTGTTCACTGTAGCATAGGGATAGATAAGATCCTGCTTTATTTGGACTTGGCG
CAGATAATGTATATATTTAGCAACTTTGCACTATGTAAAGTACCTTATGTATTGCACTTTAAATTTCTCT
CCTGATGGGTACTTTAATTTGAAATGCACTTTATGCACAGTTATGTCTTATAACTTGATTGAAAATGACA
ACTTTTTGCACCCATGTCACAGAATACTTGTTACGCATTGTTCAAACTGAAGGAAATTTCTAATAATCCC
GAATAATGAACGTAGAAATCTATCTCCATAAATTGAGAGAAGAAGAAGGTGATAAGTGTTGAAAATTAAA
TGTGATAACCTTTGAACCTTGAATTTTGGAGATGTATTCCCAACAGCAGAATGCAACTGTGGGCATTTCT
TGTCTTATTTCTTTCCAGAGAACGTGGTTTTCATTTATTTTTCCCTCAAAAGAGAGTCAAATACTGACAG
ATTCGTTCTAAATATATTGTTTCTGTCATAAAATTATTGTGATTTCCTGATGAGTCATATTACTGTGATT
TTCATAATAATGAAGACACCATGAATATACTTTTTTTCTATATAGTTCAGCAATGGCCTGAATAGAAGCA
ACCAGGCACCATCTCAGCAATGTTTTCTCTTGTTTGTAATTATTTGCTCCTTTGAAAATTAAATCACTAT
TAATTACATTAAAAATCAAATTGGATAAAACAATGTTTTCTTTCTGGTAGCGCATAATAACAGAGCACAA
GCATCTTTTAGATTTGAGCATTTGAAGATTCAAAGTTGCGAAAGAGCACAAACCATATTAGGTAAAATAT
TGGCCACTCGATCCTTGAAAAGAACTGTGTGGAGCCTGGAAAAAAAAATTAGGACCACATGTGAGATGTT
TACAAGACACCCAGAACAGTGGTAAAGTGTGCATACTAGAAAAAGCAGCAAAATAACTCTTTGTGGTAAC
AGGTATCAAAACACGGGAGCCGAGATGATATAGCTCTGTTTCAAGAAATATGTGAATACCCACCTACCAG
GTGCGGCCGCTGGCCGCAATAAAATATCTTTATTTTCATTACATCTGTGTGTTGGTTTTTTGTGTGAGGA
TCTAAATGAGTCTTCGGACCTCGCGGGGGCCGCTTAAGCGGTGGTTAGGGTTTGTCTGACGCGGGGGGAG
GGGGAAGGAACGAAACACTCTCATTCGGAGGCGGCTCGGGGTTTGGTCTTGGTGGCCACGGGCACGCAGA
AGAGCGCCGCGATCCTCTTAAGCACCCCCCCGCCCTCCGTGGAGGCGGGGGTTTGGTCGGCGGGTGGTAA
CTGGCGGGCCGCTGACTCGGGCGGGTCGCGCGCCCCAGAGTGTGACCTTTTCGGTCTGCTCGCAGACCCC
CGGGCGGCGCCGCCGCGGCGGCGACGGGCTCGCTGGGTCCTAGGCTCCATGGGGACCGTATACGTGGACA
GGCTCTGGAGCATCCGCACGACTGCGGTGATATTACCGGAGACCTTCTGCGGGACGAGCCGGGTCACGCG
GCTGACGCGGAGCGTCCGTTGGGCGACAAACACCAGGACGGGGCACAGGTACACTATCTTGTCACCCGGA
GGCGCGAGGGACTGCAGGAGCTTCAGGGAGTGGCGCAGCTGCTTCATCCCCGTGGCCCGTTGCTCGCGTT
TGCTGGCGGTGTCCCCGGAAGAAATATATTTGCATGTCTTTAGTTCTATGATGACACAAACCCCGCCCAG
CGTCTTGTCATTGGCGAATTCGAACACGCAGATGCAGTCGGGGCGGCGCGGTCCCAGGTCCACTTCGCAT
ATTAAGGTGACGCGTGTGGCCTCGAACACCGAGCGACCCTGCAGCGACCCGCTTAAAAGCTTGGCATTCC
GGTACTGTTGGTAAAGCCACCATGGCCGATGCTAAGAACATTAAGAAGGGCCCTGCTCCCTTCTACCCTC
TGGAGGATGGCACCGCTGGCGAGCAGCTGCACAAGGCCATGAAGAGGTATGCCCTGGTGCCTGGCACCAT
TGCCTTCACCGATGCCCACATTGAGGTGGACATCACCTATGCCGAGTACTTCGAGATGTCTGTGCGCCTG
GCCGAGGCCATGAAGAGGTACGGCCTGAACACCAACCACCGCATCGTGGTGTGCTCTGAGAACTCTCTGC
AGTTCTTCATGCCAGTGCTGGGCGCCCTGTTCATCGGAGTGGCCGTGGCCCCTGCTAACGACATTTACAA
CGAGCGCGAGCTGCTGAACAGCATGGGCATTTCTCAGCCTACCGTGGTGTTCGTGTCTAAGAAGGGCCTG
CAGAAGATCCTGAACGTGCAGAAGAAGCTGCCTATCATCCAGAAGATCATCATCATGGACTCTAAGACCG
ACTACCAGGGCTTCCAGAGCATGTACACATTCGTGACATCTCATCTGCCTCCTGGCTTCAACGAGTACGA
CTTCGTGCCAGAGTCTTTCGACAGGGACAAAACCATTGCCCTGATCATGAACAGCTCTGGGTCTACCGGC
CTGCCTAAGGGCGTGGCCCTGCCTCATCGCACCGCCTGTGTGCGCTTCTCTCACGCCCGCGACCCTATTT
TCGGCAACCAGATCATCCCCGACACCGCTATTCTGAGCGTGGTGCCATTCCACCACGGCTTCGGCATGTT
CACCACCCTGGGCTACCTGATTTGCGGCTTTCGGGTGGTGCTGATGTACCGCTTCGAGGAGGAGCTGTTC
CTGCGCAGCCTGCAAGACTACAAAATTCAGTCTGCCCTGCTGGTGCCAACCCTGTTCAGCTTCTTCGCTA
AGAGCACCCTGATCGACAAGTACGACCTGTCTAACCTGCACGAGATTGCCTCTGGCGGCGCCCCACTGTC
TAAGGAGGTGGGCGAAGCCGTGGCCAAGCGCTTTCATCTGCCAGGCATCCGCCAGGGCTACGGCCTGACC
GAGACAACCAGCGCCATTCTGATTACCCCAGAGGGCGACGACAAGCCTGGCGCCGTGGGCAAGGTGGTGC
CATTCTTCGAGGCCAAGGTGGTGGACCTGGACACCGGCAAGACCCTGGGAGTGAACCAGCGCGGCGAGCT
GTGTGTGCGCGGCCCTATGATTATGTCCGGCTACGTGAATAACCCTGAGGCCACAAACGCCCTGATCGAC
AAGGACGGCTGGCTGCACTCTGGCGACATTGCCTACTGGGACGAGGACGAGCACTTCTTCATCGTGGACC
GCCTGAAGTCTCTGATCAAGTACAAGGGCTACCAGGTGGCCCCAGCCGAGCTGGAGTCTATCCTGCTGCA
GCACCCTAACATTTTCGACGCCGGAGTGGCCGGCCTGCCCGACGACGATGCCGGCGAGCTGCCTGCCGCC
GTCGTCGTGCTGGAACACGGCAAGACCATGACCGAGAAGGAGATCGTGGACTATGTGGCCAGCCAGGTGA
CAACCGCCAAGAAGCTGCGCGGCGGAGTGGTGTTCGTGGACGAGGTGCCCAAGGGCCTGACCGGCAAGCT
GGACGCCCGCAAGATCCGCGAGATCCTGATCAAGGCTAAGAAAGGCGGCAAGATCGCCGTGTAATAATTC
TAGAGTCGGGGCGGCCGGCCGCTTCGAGCAGACATGATAAGATACATTGATGAGTTTGGACAAACCACAA
CTAGAATGCAGTGAAAAAAATGCTTTATTTGTGAAATTTGTGATGCTATTGCTTTATTTGTAACCATTAT
AAGCTGCAATAAACAAGTTAACAACAACAATTGCATTCATTTTATGTTTCAGGTTCAGGGGGAGGTGTGG
GAGGTTTTTTAAAGCAAGTAAAACCTCTACAAATGTGGTAAAATCGATAAGGATCCAGGTGGCACTTTTC
GGGGAAATGTGCGCGGAACCCCTATTTGTTTATTTTTCTAAATACATTCAAATATGTATCCGCTCATGAG
ACAATAACCCTGATAAATGCTTCAATAATATTGAAAAAGGAAGAGTATGAGTATTCAACATTTCCGTGTC
GCCCTTATTCCCTTTTTTGCGGCATTTTGCCTTCCTGTTTTTGCTCACCCAGAAACGCTGGTGAAAGTAA
AAGATGCTGAAGATCAGTTGGGTGCACGAGTGGGTTACATCGAACTGGATCTCAACAGCGGTAAGATCCT
TGAGAGTTTTCGCCCCGAAGAACGTTTTCCAATGATGAGCACTTTTAAAGTTCTGCTATGTGGCGCGGTA
TTATCCCGTATTGACGCCGGGCAAGAGCAACTCGGTCGCCGCATACACTATTCTCAGAATGACTTGGTTG
AGTACTCACCAGTCACAGAAAAGCATCTTACGGATGGCATGACAGTAAGAGAATTATGCAGTGCTGCCAT
AACCATGAGTGATAACACTGCGGCCAACTTACTTCTGACAACGATCGGAGGACCGAAGGAGCTAACCGCT
TTTTTGCACAACATGGGGGATCATGTAACTCGCCTTGATCGTTGGGAACCGGAGCTGAATGAAGCCATAC
CAAACGACGAGCGTGACACCACGATGCCTGTAGCAATGGCAACAACGTTGCGCAAACTATTAACTGGCGA
ACTACTTACTCTAGCTTCCCGGCAACAATTAATAGACTGGATGGAGGCGGATAAAGTTGCAGGACCACTT
CTGCGCTCGGCCCTTCCGGCTGGCTGGTTTATTGCTGATAAATCTGGAGCCGGTGAGCGTGGGTCTCGCG
GTATCATTGCAGCACTGGGGCCAGATGGTAAGCCCTCCCGTATCGTAGTTATCTACACGACGGGGAGTCA
GGCAACTATGGATGAACGAAATAGACAGATCGCTGAGATAGGTGCCTCACTGATTAAGCATTGGTAACTG
TCAGACCAAGTTTACTCATATATACTTTAGATTGATTTAAAACTTCATTTTTAATTTAAAAGGATCTAGG
TGAAGATCCTTTTTGATAATCTCATGACCAAAATCCCTTAACGTGAGTTTTCGTTCCACTGAGCGTCAGA
CCCCGTAGAAAAGATCAAAGGATCTTCTTGAGATCCTTTTTTTCTGCGCGTAATCTGCTGCTTGCAAACA
AAAAAACCACCGCTACCAGCGGTGGTTTGTTTGCCGGATCAAGAGCTACCAACTCTTTTTCCGAAGGTAA
CTGGCTTCAGCAGAGCGCAGATACCAAATACTGTTCTTCTAGTGTAGCCGTAGTTAGGCCACCACTTCAA
GAACTCTGTAGCACCGCCTACATACCTCGCTCTGCTAATCCTGTTACCAGTGGCTGCTGCCAGTGGCGAT
AAGTCGTGTCTTACCGGGTTGGACTCAAGACGATAGTTACCGGATAAGGCGCAGCGGTCGGGCTGAACGG
GGGGTTCGTGCACACAGCCCAGCTTGGAGCGAACGACCTACACCGAACTGAGATACCTACAGCGTGAGCT
ATGAGAAAGCGCCACGCTTCCCGAAGGGAGAAAGGCGGACAGGTATCCGGTAAGCGGCAGGGTCGGAACA
GGAGAGCGCACGAGGGAGCTTCCAGGGGGAAACGCCTGGTATCTTTATAGTCCTGTCGGGTTTCGCCACC
TCTGACTTGAGCGTCGATTTTTGTGATGCTCGTCAGGGGGGCGGAGCCTATGGAAAAACGCCAGCAACGC
GGCCTTTTTACGGTTCCTGGCCTTTTGCTGGCCTTTTGCTCACATGGCTCGAC
