>Addgene plasmid #19854 | psiCHECK ENPP5 3'UTR | addgene partial sequence | sequence record 25635 | RenLuc3F 5'-GTACATCAAGAGCTTCGTGG-3'
GAAGGCGNATTCTGGCGATCGCTCGAGAGATATGCATGCTGAAATAGCTCAACCATTATTACAAGCCTAA
TGTTACTTTGAAGTGGATTTGCATATTGAAGTGGAGATTCCATAATTATGTCAGTGTTTAAAGGTTTCAA
ATTCTGGGAAACCAGTTCCAAACATTTGCAGAAACCATTAAGCAGTTACATATTTAGGTATACACACACA
CACACACACATACACACACACGGACCAAAATACTTACACCTGCAAAGGAATAAAGATGTGAGAGTATGTC
TCCATTGTTCACTGTAGCATAGGGATAGATAAGATCCTGCTTTATTTGGACTTGGCGCAGATAATGTATA
TATTTAGCAACTTTGCACTATGTAAAGTACCTTATATATTGCACTTTAAATTTCTCTCCTGATGAGTACT
TTAATTTGAAATGCACTTTATGCACAGTTATGTCTTATAACTTGATTGAAAATGACAACTTTTTGCACCC
ATGTCACAGAATACTTGTTACGCATTGTTCAAACTGAAGGAAATTTCTAATAATCCCGAATAATGAACGT
AGAAATCTATCTCCATAAATTGAGAGAAGAAGAAGGTGATAAGTGTTGAAAATTAAATGTGATANCCTTT
GAACCTTGAATTTTGGAGATGTATTCCCAACAGCNGAATGCAACTGCTGGNCNTTCCTGGCTTNTTTCTT
CCCAGAGAACGTGGTTTCATTATTTTTCCTCAAAGAGAGTCAATACTGACGATCGTCTAATATATGGTCG
GCNNAAATATGGGATCCGGGGGC
